Addgene plasmid #90006: pcDNA5-Flag-BRD4-7A
Purpose: expresses 7A mutant BRD4
Depositing lab: Kornelia Polyak. Depositing organization: Dana-Farber Cancer Institute. Publication: Response and resistance to BET bromodomain inhibitors in triple-negative breast cancer. Shu S, Lin CY, He HH, Witwicki RM, Tabassum DP, Roberts JM, Janiszewska M, Huh SJ, Liang Y, Ryan J, Doherty E, Mohammed H, Guo H, Stover DG, Ekram MB, Peluffo G, Brown J, D'Santos C, Krop IE, Dillon D, McKeown M, Ott C, Qi J, Ni M, Rao PK, Duarte M, Wu SY, Chiang CM, Anders L, Young RA, Winer EP, Letai A, Barry WT, Carroll JS, Long HW, Brown M, Liu XS, Meyer CA, Bradner JE, Polyak K. Nature. 2016 Jan 21;529(7586):413-7. doi: 10.1038/nature16508. Epub 2016 Jan 6. PubMed 26735014.
Backbone
  Vector backbone: pcDNA5 frt/to
  Backbone size w/o insert (bp): 5137
  Total vector size (bp): 9226
  Vector type: Mammalian Expression
  Selectable markers: Hygromycin
Growth in bacteria
  Bacterial resistance: Ampicillin, 100 μg/mL
  Growth temperature: 37°C
  Growth strain: DH5alpha
  Copy number: Unknown
Gene/Insert
  Gene/Insert name: BRD4
  Species: H. sapiens (human)
  Insert size (bp): 4089
  Mutation: Changed 484S to 484A, 488S to 488A, 492S to 492A, 494S to 494A, 498S to 498A, 499S to 499A, 503S to 503A
  Entrez Gene: BRD4 (a.k.a. CAP, CDLS6, FSHRG4, HUNK1, HUNKI, MCAP)
  Tag / fusion protein: Flag (N terminal on insert)
Terms and licenses: Academic/Nonprofit Terms; Industry Terms: Not Available to Industry
How to cite: pcDNA5-Flag-BRD4-7A was a gift from Kornelia Polyak (Addgene plasmid # 90006 ; http://n2t.net/addgene:90006 ; RRID:Addgene_90006)
