[The description below was written by a language model from this plasmid's Addgene catalogue record and pLannotate feature annotations shown in this document.]
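Description:
pcDNA5-Flag-BRD4-7A is a mammalian expression plasmid built on the pcDNA5 FRT/TO backbone that carries human BRD4 with an N-terminal Flag tag and seven serine-to-alanine substitutions (S484A, S488A, S492A, S494A, S498A, S499A and S503A), the "7A" mutant. It is maintained in E. coli through a high-copy ColE1/pUC-type origin and the AmpR β-lactamase gene, and a partial f1 ori is also annotated. The catalogue lists a total size of 9,226 bp, whereas the assembled sequence behind the feature table is 9,333 nt, a small discrepancy the record does not explain.

The roughly 4.1 kb BRD4 open reading frame sits directly after a short Flag-type epitope (annotated as a fragment of 3xFLAG). It is driven by the CMV immediate-early enhancer and promoter and terminated by the bGH polyadenylation signal. Two short tet operator-like matches lie just downstream of the CMV promoter, consistent with the "TO" design of this backbone. In that design, transcription is repressed in cells expressing the Tet repressor and induced by tetracycline or doxycycline, while it is constitutive in cells lacking the repressor. Downstream, an FRT site directly precedes a hygromycin resistance coding sequence followed by an SV40 poly(A) signal. No full promoter is annotated upstream of HygR. This arrangement suits FLP-mediated integration into a host line with a genomic FRT landing site, where recombination supplies the elements needed to express the marker and permits hygromycin selection of single-copy, isogenic integrants.

The stated purpose is simply to express the 7A mutant of BRD4. Replacing a cluster of serines with alanine is commonly done to prevent phosphorylation at those positions, and the associated study concerns response and resistance to BET bromodomain inhibitors in triple-negative breast cancer.
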