Features (pLannotate 1.2.2; 22 found; start..end, strand, type, name):
    103..482     +  enhancer       CMV enhancer: human cytomegalovirus immediate early enhancer
    483..686     +  promoter       CMV promoter: human cytomegalovirus (CMV) immediate early promoter
    688..707     +  promoter       PLtetO-1 promoter (fragment): modified phage lambda PL promoter with tet operator sites (Lutz and Bujard, 1997)
    709..728     +  promoter       PLtetO-1 promoter (fragment): modified phage lambda PL promoter with tet operator sites (Lutz and Bujard, 1997)
    736..769     +  promoter       TRE3GV promoter (fragment): 3rd-generation Tet-responsive promoter that can be activated by binding of Tet-On® 3G, optimized for retroviral and lentiviral vectors
    860..886     +  CDS            3xFLAG (fragment): three tandem FLAG® epitope tags
    890..4975    +  CDS            BRD4 (sequence partly withheld): BRD4_HUMAN - Also known as HUNK1. Experimental evidence at protein level: Swiss-Prot protein existence level 1. [Isoform B]: Acts as a chromatin insulator in the DNA damage response pathway. Inhibits DNA damage response signaling by recruiting the condensin-2 complex to acetylated histones, leading to chromatin structure remodeling, insulating the region from DNA damage response by limiting spreading of histone H2AX/H2A.x phosphorylation. From Homo sapiens (Human).
   5159..5383    +  polyA_signal   bGH poly(A) signal: bovine growth hormone polyadenylation signal
   5387..5408    +  promoter       SV40 promoter (fragment): SV40 enhancer and early promoter
   5429..5662    +  rep_origin     f1 ori (fragment) (sequence partly withheld): f1 bacteriophage origin of replication; arrow indicates direction of (+) strand synthesis
   5667..5714    +  protein_bind   FRT: FLP-mediated recombination occurs in the 8-bp core sequence TCTAGAAA (Turan and Bode, 2011). FLP recombinase from the Saccharomyces cerevisiae 2μ plasmid
   5722..6744    +  CDS            HygR: aminoglycoside phosphotransferase from E. coli; aph(4)-Ia; confers resistance to hygromycin
   6754..6879    +  CDS            ble (fragment): BLE_KLEPN - Experimental evidence at protein level: Swiss-Prot protein existence level 1. Binding protein with a strong affinity to the bleomycin family of antibiotics. Binds to CL990; an antimitotic-antibiotic compound. From Klebsiella pneumoniae.
   6874..6995    +  polyA_signal   SV40 poly(A) signal: SV40 polyadenylation signal
   7068..7084    -  protein_bind   lac operator: The lac repressor binds to the lac operator to inhibit transcription in E. coli. This inhibition can be relieved by adding lactose or isopropyl-β-D-thiogalactopyranoside (IPTG). lac repressor encoded by lacI
   7092..7122    -  promoter       lac promoter: promoter for the E. coli lac operon
   7137..7158    -  protein_bind   CAP binding site: CAP binding activates transcription in the presence of cAMP. E. coli catabolite activator protein
   7171..7263    -  CDS            lacI (fragment): lac repressor; lacI; The lac repressor binds to the lac operator to inhibit transcription in E. coli. This inhibition can be relieved by adding lactose or isopropyl-β-D-thiogalactopyranoside (IPTG).
   7446..8034    -  rep_origin     ori: high-copy-number ColE1/pMB1/pBR322/pUC origin of replication
   8205..9065    -  CDS            AmpR: β-lactamase; bla; confers resistance to ampicillin, carbenicillin, and related antibiotics
   9066..9170    -  promoter       AmpR promoter: bla
   9229..9281    -  misc_feature   bom (fragment): basis of mobility region from pBR322
>Addgene plasmid #90006 | pcDNA5-Flag-BRD4-7A | addgene full sequence | sequence record 180574 | Addgene Assembled NGS Result
AAGCTACAACAAGGCAAGGCTTGACCGACAATTGCATGAAGAATCTGCTTAGGGTTAGGCGTTTTGCGCT
GCTTCGCGATGTACGGGCCAGATATACGCGTTGACATTGATTATTGACTAGTTATTAATAGTAATCAATT
ACGGGGTCATTAGTTCATAGCCCATATATGGAGTTCCGCGTTACATAACTTACGGTAAATGGCCCGCCTG
GCTGACCGCCCAACGACCCCCGCCCATTGACGTCAATAATGACGTATGTTCCCATAGTAACGCCAATAGG
GACTTTCCATTGACGTCAATGGGTGGAGTATTTACGGTAAACTGCCCACTTGGCAGTACATCAAGTGTAT
CATATGCCAAGTACGCCCCCTATTGACGTCAATGACGGTAAATGGCCCGCCTGGCATTATGCCCAGTACA
TGACCTTATGGGACTTTCCTACTTGGCAGTACATCTACGTATTAGTCATCGCTATTACCATGGTGATGCG
GTTTTGGCAGTACATCAATGGGCGTGGATAGCGGTTTGACTCACGGGGATTTCCAAGTCTCCACCCCATT
GACGTCAATGGGAGTTTGTTTTGGCACCAAAATCAACGGGACTTTCCAAAATGTCGTAACAACTCCGCCC
CATTGACGCAAATGGGCGGTAGGCGTGTACGGTGGGAGGTCTATATAAGCAGAGCTCTCCCTATCAGTGA
TAGAGATCTCCCTATCAGTGATAGAGATCGTCGACGAGCTCGTTTAGTGAACCGTCAGATCGCCTGGAGA
CGCCATCCACGCTGTTTTGACCTCCATAGAAGACACCGGGACCGATCCAGCCTCCGGACTCTAGCGTTTA
AACTTAAGCTTCCACCATGGATTACAAGGATGACGACGATAAGGGATCTATGTCTGCGGAGAGCGGCCCT
GGGACGAGATTGAGAAATCTGCCAGTAATGGGGGATGGACTAGAAACTTCCCAAATGTCTACAACACAGG
CCCAGGCCCAACCCCAGCCAGCCAACGCAGCCAGCACCAACCCCCCGCCCCCAGAGACCTCCAACCCTAA
CAAGCCCAAGAGGCAG
[300 nt withheld, positions 1067-1366]
AAAATAAATGAGCTACCCACAGAAGAAACCGAGATCATGATAGTCCAGGCAAAAGGAAGAGGACGTGGGA
GGAAAGAAACAGGGACAGCAAAACCTGGCGTTTCCACGGTACCAAACACAACTCAAGCATCGACTCCTCC
GCAGACCCAGACCCCTCAGCCGAATCCTCCTCCTGTGCAGGCCACGCCTCACCCCTTCCCTGCCGTCACC
CCGGACCTCATCGTCCAGACCCCTGTCATGACAGTGGTGCCTCCCCAGCCACTGCAGACGCCCCCGCCAG
TGCCCCCCCAGCCACAACCCCCACCCGCTCCAGCTCCCCAGCCCGTACAGAGCCACCCACCCATCATCGC
GGCCACCCCACAGCCTGTGAAGACAAAGAAGGGAGTGAAGAGGAAAGCAGACACCACCACCCCCACCACC
ATTGACCCCATTCACGAGCCACCCTCGCTGCCCCCGGAGCCCAAGACCACCAAGCTGGGCCAGCGGCGGG
AGAGCAGCCGGCCTGTGAAACCTCCAAAGAAGGACGTGCCCGACTCTCAGCAGCACCCAGCACCAGAGAA
GAGCAGCAAGGTCTCGGAGCAGCTCAAGTGCTGCAGCGGCATCCTCAAGGAGATGTTTGCCAAGAAGCAC
GCCGCCTACGCCTGGCCCTTCTACAAGCCTGTGGACGTGGAGGCACTGGGCCTACACGACTACTGTGACA
TCATCAAGCACCCCATGGACATGAGCACAATCAAGTCTAAACTGGAGGCCCGTGAGTACCGTGATGCTCA
GGAGTTTGGTGCTGACGTCCGATTGATGTTCTCCAACTGCTATAAGTACAACCCTCCTGACCATGAGGTG
GTGGCCATGGCCCGCAAGCTCCAGGATGTGTTCGAAATGCGCTTTGCCAAGATGCCGGACGAGCCTGAGG
AGCCAGTGGTGGCCGTGTCCTCCCCGGCAGTGCCCCCTCCCACCAAGGTTGTGGCCCCGCCCGCATCCAG
CGACGCCAGCAGCGATGCCTCCGCGGACAGTGACGCTGCGACTGATGACGCTGAGGAGGAGCGAGCCCAG
CGGCTGGCTGAGCTCCAGGAGCAGCTCAAAGCCGTGCACGAGCAGCTTGCAGCCCTCTCTCAGCCCCAGC
AGAACAAACCAAAGAAAAAGGAGAAAGACAAGAAGGAAAAGAAAAAAGAAAAGCACAAAAGGAAAGAGGA
AGTGGAAGAGAATAAAAAAAGCAAAGCCAAGGAACCTCCTCCTAAAAAGACGAAGAAAAATAATAGCAGC
AACAGCAATGTGAGCAAGAAGGAGCCAGCGCCCATGAAGAGCAAGCCCCCTCCCACGTATGAG
[249 nt withheld, positions 2690-2938]
GAGAAAGTTGATGTGATTGCCGGCTCCTCCAAGATGAAGGGCTTCTCGTCCTCAGAGTCGGAGAGCTCCA
GTGAGTCCAGCTCCTCTGACAGCGAAGACTCCGAAACAGAGATGGCTCCGAAGTCAAAAAAGAAGGGGCA
CCCCGGGAGGGAGCAGAAGAAGCACCATCATCACCACCATCAGCAGATGCAGCAGGCCCCGGCTCCTGTG
CCCCAGCAGCCGCCCCCGCCTCCCCAGCAGCCCCCACCGCCTCCACCTCCGCAGCAGCAACAGCAGCCGC
CACCCCCGCCTCCCCCACCCTCCATGCCGCAGCAGGCAGCCCCGGCGATGAAGTCCTCGCCCCCACCCTT
CATTGCCACCCAGGTGCCCGTCCTGGAGCCCCAGCTCCCAGGCAGCGTCTTTGACCCCATCGGCCACTTC
ACCCAGCCCATCCTGCACCTGCCGCAGCCTGAGCTGCCCCCTCACCTGCCCCAGCCGCCTGAGCACAGCA
CTCCACCCCATCTCAACCAGCACGCAGTGGTCTCTCCTCCAGCTTTGCACAACGCACTACCCCAGCAGCC
ATCACGGCCCAGCAACCGAGCCGCTGCCCTGCCTCCCAAGCCCGCCCGGCCCCCAGCCGTGTCACCAGCC
TTGACCCAAACACCCCTGCTCCCACAGCCCCCCATGGCCCAACCCCCCCAAGTGCTGCTGGAGGATGAAG
AGCCACCTGCCCCACCCCTCACCTCCATGCAGATGCAGCTGTACCTGCAGCAGCTGCAGAAGGTGCAGCC
CCCTACGCCGCTACTCCCTTCCGTGAAGGTGCAGTCCCAGCCCCCACCCCCCCTGCCGCCCCCACCCCAC
CCCTCTGTGCAGCAGCAGCTGCAGCAGCAGCCGCCACCACCCCCACCACCCCAGCCCCAGCCTCCACCCC
AGCAGCAGCATCAGCCCCCTCCACGGCCCGTGCACTTGCAGCCCATGCAGTTTTCCACCCACATCCAACA
GCCCCCGCCACCCCAGGGCCAGCAGCCCCCCCATCCGCCCCCAGGCCAGCAGCCACCCCCGCCGCAGCCT
GCCAAGCCTCAGCAAGTCATCCAGCACCACCATTCACCCCGGCACCACAAGTCGGACCCCTACTCAACCG
GTCACCTCCGCGAAGCCCCCTCCCCGCTTATGATACATTCCCCCCAGATGTCACAGTTCCAGAGCCTGAC
CCACCAGTCTCCACCCCAGCAAAACGTCCAGCCTAAGAAACAGGAGCTGCGTGCTGCCTCCGTGGTCCAG
CCCCAGCCCCTCGTGGTGGTGAAGGAGGAGAAGATCCACTCACCCATCATCCGCAGCGAGCCCTTCAGCC
CCTCGCTGCGGCCGGAGCCCCCCAAGCACCCGGAGAGCATCAAGGCCCCCGTCCACCTGCCCCAGCGGCC
GGAAATGAAGCCTGTGGATGTCGGGAGGCCTGTGATCCGGCCCCCAGAGCAGAACGCACCGCCACCAGGG
GCCCCTGACAAGGACAAACAGAAACAGGAGCCGAAGACTCCAGTTGCGCCCAAAAAGGACCTGAAAATCA
AGAACATGGGCTCCTGGGCCAGCCTAGTGCAGAAGCATCCGACCACCCCCTCCTCCACAGCCAAGTCATC
CAGCGACAGCTTCGAGCAGTTCCGCCGCGCCGCTCGGGAGAAAGAGGAGCGTGAGAAGGCCCTGAAGGCT
CAGGCCGAGCACGCTGAGAAGGAGAAGGAGCGGCTGCGGCAGGAGCGCATGAGGAGCCGAGAGGACGAGG
ATGCGCTGGAGCAGGCCCGGCGGGCCCATGAGGAGGCACGTCGGCGCCAGGAGCAGCAGCAGCAGCAGCG
CCAGGAGCAACAGCAGCAGCAGCAACAGCAAGCAGCTGCGGTGGCTGCCGCCGCCACCCCACAGGCCCAG
AGCTCCCAGCCCCAGTCCATGCTGGACCAGCAGAGGGAGTTGGCCCGGAAGCGGGAGCAGGAGCGAAGAC
GCCGGGAAGCCATGGCAGCTACCATTGACATGAATTTCCAGAGTGATCTATTGTCAATATTTGAAGAAAA
TCTTTTCTGAGCGCACCTAGGTGGCTTCTGACTTTGATTTTCTGGCAAAACATTGACTTTCCATAGTGTT
AGGGGCGGTGGTGGAGGTGGGATCAGCGGCCAGGGGATGCCTCAGGGCCTGGCCCTCCTGCATGCAAGCT
TCAGCTGCTCGAGTCTAGAGGGCCCGTTTAAACCCGCTGATCAGCCTCGACTGTGCCTTCTAGTTGCCAG
CCATCTGTTGTTTGCCCCTCCCCCGTGCCTTCCTTGACCCTGGAAGGTGCCACTCCCACTGTCCTTTCCT
AATAAAATGAGGAAATTGCATCGCATTGTCTGAGTAGGTGTCATTCTATTCTGGGGGGTGGGGTGGGGCA
GGACAGCAAGGGGGAGGATTGGGAAGACAATAGCAGGCATGCTGGGGATGCGGTGGGCTCTATGGCTTCT
GAGGCGGAAAGAACCAGCTGGGGCTCTAGGGGGTATCCCC
[124 nt withheld, positions 5429-5552]
C
[91 nt withheld, positions 5554-5644]
AGGGTGATGGTTCACGTACCTAGAAGTTCCTATTCCGAAGTTCCTATTCTCTAGAAAGTATAGGAACTTC
CTTGGCCAAAAAGCCTGAACTCACCGCGACGTCTGTCGAGAAGTTTCTGATCGAAAAGTTCGACAGCGTC
TCCGACCTGATGCAGCTCTCGGAGGGCGAAGAATCTCGTGCTTTCAGCTTCGATGTAGGAGGGCGTGGAT
ATGTCCTGCGGGTAAATAGCTGCGCCGATGGTTTCTACAAAGATCGTTATGTTTATCGGCACTTTGCATC
GGCCGCGCTCCCGATTCCGGAAGTGCTTGACATTGGGGAATTCAGCGAGAGCCTGACCTATTGCATCTCC
CGCCGTGCACAGGGTGTCACGTTGCAAGACCTGCCTGAAACCGAACTGCCCGCTGTTCTGCAGCCGGTCG
CGGAGGCCATGGATGCGATCGCTGCGGCCGATCTTAGCCAGACGAGCGGGTTCGGCCCATTCGGACCGCA
AGGAATCGGTCAATACACTACATGGCGTGATTTCATATGCGCGATTGCTGATCCCCATGTGTATCACTGG
CAAACTGTGATGGACGACACCGTCAGTGCGTCCGTCGCGCAGGCTCTCGATGAGCTGATGCTTTGGGCCG
AGGACTGCCCCGAAGTCCGGCACCTCGTGCACGCGGATTTCGGCTCCAACAATGTCCTGACGGACAATGG
CCGCATAACAGCGGTCATTGACTGGAGCGAGGCGATGTTCGGGGATTCCCAATACGAGGTCGCCAACATC
TTCTTCTGGAGGCCGTGGTTGGCTTGTATGGAGCAGCAGACGCGCTACTTCGAGCGGAGGCATCCGGAGC
TTGCAGGATCGCCGCGGCTCCGGGCGTATATGCTCCGCATTGGTCTTGACCAACTCTATCAGAGCTTGGT
TGACGGCAATTTCGATGATGCAGCTTGGGCGCAGGGTCGATGCGACGCAATCGTCCGATCCGGAGCCGGG
ACTGTCGGGCGTACACAAATCGCCCGCAGAAGCGCGGCCGTCTGGACCGATGGCTGTGTAGAAGTACTCG
CCGATAGTGGAAACCGACGCCCCAGCACTCGTCCGAGGGCAAAGGAATAGCACGTACTACGAGATTTCGA
TTCCACCGCCGCCTTCTATGAAAGGTTGGGCTTCGGAATCGTTTTCCGGGACGCCGGCTGGATGATCCTC
CAGCGCGGGGATCTCATGCTGGAGTTCTTCGCCCACCCCAACTTGTTTATTGCAGCTTATAATGGTTACA
AATAAAGCAATAGCATCACAAATTTCACAAATAAAGCATTTTTTTCACTGCATTCTAGTTGTGGTTTGTC
CAAACTCATCAATGTATCTTATCATGTCTGTATACCGTCGACCTCTAGCTAGAGCTTGGCGTAATCATGG
TCATAGCTGTTTCCTGTGTGAAATTGTTATCCGCTCACAATTCCACACAACATACGAGCCGGAAGCATAA
AGTGTAAAGCCTGGGGTGCCTAATGAGTGAGCTAACTCACATTAATTGCGTTGCGCTCACTGCCCGCTTT
CCAGTCGGGAAACCTGTCGTGCCAGCTGCATTAATGAATCGGCCAACGCGCGGGGAGAGGCGGTTTGCGT
ATTGGGCGCTCTTCCGCTTCCTCGCTCACTGACTCGCTGCGCTCGGTCGTTCGGCTGCGGCGAGCGGTAT
CAGCTCACTCAAAGGCGGTAATACGGTTATCCACAGAATCAGGGGATAACGCAGGAAAGAACATGTGAGC
AAAAGGCCAGCAAAAGGCCAGGAACCGTAAAAAGGCCGCGTTGCTGGCGTTTTTCCATAGGCTCCGCCCC
CCTGACGAGCATCACAAAAATCGACGCTCAAGTCAGAGGTGGCGAAACCCGACAGGACTATAAAGATACC
AGGCGTTTCCCCCTGGAAGCTCCCTCGTGCGCTCTCCTGTTCCGACCCTGCCGCTTACCGGATACCTGTC
CGCCTTTCTCCCTTCGGGAAGCGTGGCGCTTTCTCATAGCTCACGCTGTAGGTATCTCAGTTCGGTGTAG
GTCGTTCGCTCCAAGCTGGGCTGTGTGCACGAACCCCCCGTTCAGCCCGACCGCTGCGCCTTATCCGGTA
ACTATCGTCTTGAGTCCAACCCGGTAAGACACGACTTATCGCCACTGGCAGCAGCCACTGGTAACAGGAT
TAGCAGAGCGAGGTATGTAGGCGGTGCTACAGAGTTCTTGAAGTGGTGGCCTAACTACGGCTACACTAGA
AGAACAGTATTTGGTATCTGCGCTCTGCTGAAGCCAGTTACCTTCGGAAAAAGAGTTGGTAGCTCTTGAT
CCGGCAAACAAACCACCGCTGGTAGCGGTGGTTTTTTTGTTTGCAAGCAGCAGATTACGCGCAGAAAAAA
AGGATCTCAAGAAGATCCTTTGATCTTTTCTACGGGGTCTGACGCTCAGTGGAACGAAAACTCACGTTAA
GGGATTTTGGTCATGAGATTATCAAAAAGGATCTTCACCTAGATCCTTTTAAATTAAAAATGAAGTTTTA
AATCAATCTAAAGTATATATGAGTAAACTTGGTCTGACAGTTACCAATGCTTAATCAGTGAGGCACCTAT
CTCAGCGATCTGTCTATTTCGTTCATCCATAGTTGCCTGACTCCCCGTCGTGTAGATAACTACGATACGG
GAGGGCTTACCATCTGGCCCCAGTGCTGCAATGATACCGCGAGACCCACGCTCACCGGCTCCAGATTTAT
CAGCAATAAACCAGCCAGCCGGAAGGGCCGAGCGCAGAAGTGGTCCTGCAACTTTATCCGCCTCCATCCA
GTCTATTAATTGTTGCCGGGAAGCTAGAGTAAGTAGTTCGCCAGTTAATAGTTTGCGCAACGTTGTTGCC
ATTGCTACAGGCATCGTGGTGTCACGCTCGTCGTTTGGTATGGCTTCATTCAGCTCCGGTTCCCAACGAT
CAAGGCGAGTTACATGATCCCCCATGTTGTGCAAAAAAGCGGTTAGCTCCTTCGGTCCTCCGATCGTTGT
CAGAAGTAAGTTGGCCGCAGTGTTATCACTCATGGTTATGGCAGCACTGCATAATTCTCTTACTGTCATG
CCATCCGTAAGATGCTTTTCTGTGACTGGTGAGTACTCAACCAAGTCATTCTGAGAATAGTGTATGCGGC
GACCGAGTTGCTCTTGCCCGGCGTCAATACGGGATAATACCGCGCCACATAGCAGAACTTTAAAAGTGCT
CATCATTGGAAAACGTTCTTCGGGGCGAAAACTCTCAAGGATCTTACCGCTGTTGAGATCCAGTTCGATG
TAACCCACTCGTGCACCCAACTGATCTTCAGCATCTTTTACTTTCACCAGCGTTTCTGGGTGAGCAAAAA
CAGGAAGGCAAAATGCCGCAAAAAAGGGAATAAGGGCGACACGGAAATGTTGAATACTCATACTCTTCCT
TTTTCAATATTATTGAAGCATTTATCAGGGTTATTGTCTCATGAGCGGATACATATTTGAATGTATTTAG
AAAAATAAACAAATAGGGGTTCCGCGCACATTTCCCCGAAAAGTGCCACCTGACGTCGACGGATCGGGAG
ATCTCCCGATCCCCTATGGTGCACTCTCAGTACAATCTGCTCTGATGCCGCATAGTTAAGCCAGTATCTG
CTCCCTGCTTGTGTGTTGGAGGTCGCTGAGTAGTGCGCGAGCAAAATTT
