>Addgene plasmid #90006 | pcDNA5-Flag-BRD4-7A | depositor partial sequence | sequence record 174982 | pcDNA5-Flag-BRD4-7A sequence 4089 bps
ATGTCTGCGGAGAGCGGCCCTGGGACGAGATTGAGAAATCTGCCAGTAATGGGGGATGGACTAGAAACTT
CCCAAATGTCTACAACACAGGCCCAGGCCCAACCCCAGCCAGCCAACGCAGCCAGCACCAACCCCCCGCC
CCCAGAGACCTCCAACCCTAACAAGCCCAAGAGGCAG
[300 nt withheld, positions 178-477]
AAAATAAATGAGCTACCCACAGAAGAAACCGAGATCATGATAGTCCAGGCAAAAGGAAGAGGACGTGGGA
GGAAAGAAACAGGGACAGCAAAACCTGGCGTTTCCACGGTACCAAACACAACTCAAGCATCGACTCCTCC
GCAGACCCAGACCCCTCAGCCGAATCCTCCTCCTGTGCAGGCCACGCCTCACCCCTTCCCTGCCGTCACC
CCGGACCTCATCGTCCAGACCCCTGTCATGACAGTGGTGCCTCCCCAGCCACTGCAGACGCCCCCGCCAG
TGCCCCCCCAGCCACAACCCCCACCCGCTCCAGCTCCCCAGCCCGTACAGAGCCACCCACCCATCATCGC
GGCCACCCCACAGCCTGTGAAGACAAAGAAGGGAGTGAAGAGGAAAGCAGACACCACCACCCCCACCACC
ATTGACCCCATTCACGAGCCACCCTCGCTGCCCCCGGAGCCCAAGACCACCAAGCTGGGCCAGCGGCGGG
AGAGCAGCCGGCCTGTGAAACCTCCAAAGAAGGACGTGCCCGACTCTCAGCAGCACCCAGCACCAGAGAA
GAGCAGCAAGGTCTCGGAGCAGCTCAAGTGCTGCAGCGGCATCCTCAAGGAGATGTTTGCCAAGAAGCAC
GCCGCCTACGCCTGGCCCTTCTACAAGCCTGTGGACGTGGAGGCACTGGGCCTACACGACTACTGTGACA
TCATCAAGCACCCCATGGACATGAGCACAATCAAGTCTAAACTGGAGGCCCGTGAGTACCGTGATGCTCA
GGAGTTTGGTGCTGACGTCCGATTGATGTTCTCCAACTGCTATAAGTACAACCCTCCTGACCATGAGGTG
GTGGCCATGGCCCGCAAGCTCCAGGATGTGTTCGAAATGCGCTTTGCCAAGATGCCGGACGAGCCTGAGG
AGCCAGTGGTGGCCGTGTCCTCCCCGGCAGTGCCCCCTCCCACCAAGGTTGTGGCCCCGCCCGCATCCAG
CGACGCCAGCAGCGATGCCTCCGCGGACAGTGACGCTGCGACTGATGACGCTGAGGAGGAGCGAGCCCAG
CGGCTGGCTGAGCTCCAGGAGCAGCTCAAAGCCGTGCACGAGCAGCTTGCAGCCCTCTCTCAGCCCCAGC
AGAACAAACCAAAGAAAAAGGAGAAAGACAAGAAGGAAAAGAAAAAAGAAAAGCACAAAAGGAAAGAGGA
AGTGGAAGAGAATAAAAAAAGCAAAGCCAAGGAACCTCCTCCTAAAAAGACGAAGAAAAATAATAGCAGC
AACAGCAATGTGAGCAAGAAGGAGCCAGCGCCCATGAAGAGCAAGCCCCCTCCCACGTATGAG
[249 nt withheld, positions 1801-2049]
GAGAAAGTTGATGTGATTGCCGGCTCCTCCAAGATGAAGGGCTTCTCGTCCTCAGAGTCGGAGAGCTCCA
GTGAGTCCAGCTCCTCTGACAGCGAAGACTCCGAAACAGAGATGGCTCCGAAGTCAAAAAAGAAGGGGCA
CCCCGGGAGGGAGCAGAAGAAGCACCATCATCACCACCATCAGCAGATGCAGCAGGCCCCGGCTCCTGTG
CCCCAGCAGCCGCCCCCGCCTCCCCAGCAGCCCCCACCGCCTCCACCTCCGCAGCAGCAACAGCAGCCGC
CACCCCCGCCTCCCCCACCCTCCATGCCGCAGCAGGCAGCCCCGGCGATGAAGTCCTCGCCCCCACCCTT
CATTGCCACCCAGGTGCCCGTCCTGGAGCCCCAGCTCCCAGGCAGCGTCTTTGACCCCATCGGCCACTTC
ACCCAGCCCATCCTGCACCTGCCGCAGCCTGAGCTGCCCCCTCACCTGCCCCAGCCGCCTGAGCACAGCA
CTCCACCCCATCTCAACCAGCACGCAGTGGTCTCTCCTCCAGCTTTGCACAACGCACTACCCCAGCAGCC
ATCACGGCCCAGCAACCGAGCCGCTGCCCTGCCTCCCAAGCCCGCCCGGCCCCCAGCCGTGTCACCAGCC
TTGACCCAAACACCCCTGCTCCCACAGCCCCCCATGGCCCAACCCCCCCAAGTGCTGCTGGAGGATGAAG
AGCCACCTGCCCCACCCCTCACCTCCATGCAGATGCAGCTGTACCTGCAGCAGCTGCAGAAGGTGCAGCC
CCCTACGCCGCTACTCCCTTCCGTGAAGGTGCAGTCCCAGCCCCCACCCCCCCTGCCGCCCCCACCCCAC
CCCTCTGTGCAGCAGCAGCTGCAGCAGCAGCCGCCACCACCCCCACCACCCCAGCCCCAGCCTCCACCCC
AGCAGCAGCATCAGCCCCCTCCACGGCCCGTGCACTTGCAGCCCATGCAGTTTTCCACCCACATCCAACA
GCCCCCGCCACCCCAGGGCCAGCAGCCCCCCCATCCGCCCCCAGGCCAGCAGCCACCCCCGCCGCAGCCT
GCCAAGCCTCAGCAAGTCATCCAGCACCACCATTCACCCCGGCACCACAAGTCGGACCCCTACTCAACCG
GTCACCTCCGCGAAGCCCCCTCCCCGCTTATGATACATTCCCCCCAGATGTCACAGTTCCAGAGCCTGAC
CCACCAGTCTCCACCCCAGCAAAACGTCCAGCCTAAGAAACAGGAGCTGCGTGCTGCCTCCGTGGTCCAG
CCCCAGCCCCTCGTGGTGGTGAAGGAGGAGAAGATCCACTCACCCATCATCCGCAGCGAGCCCTTCAGCC
CCTCGCTGCGGCCGGAGCCCCCCAAGCACCCGGAGAGCATCAAGGCCCCCGTCCACCTGCCCCAGCGGCC
GGAAATGAAGCCTGTGGATGTCGGGAGGCCTGTGATCCGGCCCCCAGAGCAGAACGCACCGCCACCAGGG
GCCCCTGACAAGGACAAACAGAAACAGGAGCCGAAGACTCCAGTTGCGCCCAAAAAGGACCTGAAAATCA
AGAACATGGGCTCCTGGGCCAGCCTAGTGCAGAAGCATCCGACCACCCCCTCCTCCACAGCCAAGTCATC
CAGCGACAGCTTCGAGCAGTTCCGCCGCGCCGCTCGGGAGAAAGAGGAGCGTGAGAAGGCCCTGAAGGCT
CAGGCCGAGCACGCTGAGAAGGAGAAGGAGCGGCTGCGGCAGGAGCGCATGAGGAGCCGAGAGGACGAGG
ATGCGCTGGAGCAGGCCCGGCGGGCCCATGAGGAGGCACGTCGGCGCCAGGAGCAGCAGCAGCAGCAGCG
CCAGGAGCAACAGCAGCAGCAGCAACAGCAAGCAGCTGCGGTGGCTGCCGCCGCCACCCCACAGGCCCAG
AGCTCCCAGCCCCAGTCCATGCTGGACCAGCAGAGGGAGTTGGCCCGGAAGCGGGAGCAGGAGCGAAGAC
GCCGGGAAGCCATGGCAGCTACCATTGACATGAATTTCCAGAGTGATCTATTGTCAATATTTGAAGAAAA
TCTTTTCTGA
