>Addgene plasmid #90006 | pcDNA5-Flag-BRD4-7A | addgene partial sequence | sequence record 181664 | hBRD4-F 5'-CAGGCAAAAGGAAGAGGACG-3'
CCTGGCGTTTCCACGGTACCAAACACAACTCAAGCATCGACTCCTCCGCAGACCCAGACCCCTCAGCCGA
ATCCTCCTCCTGTGCAGGCCACGCCTCACCCCTTCCCTGCCGTCACCCCGGACCTCATCGTCCAGACCCC
TGTCATGACAGTGGTGCCTCCCCAGCCACTGCAGACGCCCCCGCCAGTGCCCCCCCAGCCACAACCCCCA
CCCGCTCCAGCTCCCCAGCCCGTACAGAGCCACCCACCCATCATCGCGGCCACCCCACAGCCTGTGAAGA
CAAAGAAGGGAGTGAAGAGGAAAGCAGACACCACCACCCCCACCACCATTGACCCCATTCACGAGCCACC
CTCGCTGCCCCCGGAGCCCAAGACCACCAAGCTGGGCCAGCGGCGGGAGAGCAGCCGGCCTGTGAAACCT
CCAAAGAAGGACGTGCCCGACTCTCAGCAGCACCCAGCACCAGAGAAGAGCAGCAAGGTCTCGGAGCAGC
TCAAGTGCTGCAGCGGCATCCTCAAGGAGATGTTTGCCAAGAAGCACGCCGCCTACGCCTGGCCCTTCTA
CAAGCCTGTGGACGTGGAGGCACTGGGCCTACACGACTACTGTGACATCATCAAGCACCCCATGGACATG
AGCACAATCAAGTCTAAACTGGAGGCCCGTGAGTACCGTGATGCTCAGGAGTTTGGTGCTGACGTCCGAT
TGATGTTCTCCAACTGCTATAAGTACAACCCTCCTGACCATGAGGTGGTGGCCAT
