>Addgene plasmid #90006 | pcDNA5-Flag-BRD4-7A | addgene partial sequence | sequence record 182434 | Brd4-Mut 5'-GCCAAGAAGCACGCCGCC-3'
GCCTGTGGACGTGGAGGCACTGGGCCTACACGACTACTGTGACATCATCAAGCACCCCATGGACATGAGC
ACAATCAAGTCTAAACTGGAGGCCCGTGAGTACCGTGATGCTCAGGAGTTTGGTGCTGACGTCCGATTGA
TGTTCTCCAACTGCTATAAGTACAACCCTCCTGACCATGAGGTGGTGGCCATGGCCCGCAAGCTCCAGGA
TGTGTTCGAAATGCGCTTTGCCAAGATGCCGGACGAGCCTGAGGAGCCAGTGGTGGCCGTGTCCTCCCCG
GCAGTGCCCCCTCCCACCAAGGTTGTGGCCCCGCCCGCATCCAGCGACGCCAGCAGCGATGCCTCCGCGG
ACAGTGACGCTGCGACTGATGACGCTGAGGAGGAGCGAGCCCAGCGGCTGGCTGAGCTCCAGGAGCAGCT
CAAAGCCGTGCACGAGCAGCTTGCAGCCCTCTCTCAGCCCCAGCAGAACAAACCAAAGAAAAAGGAGAAA
GACAAGAAGGAAAAGAAAAAAGAAAAGCACAAAAGGAAAGAGGAAGTGGAAGAGAATAAAAAAAGCAAAG
CCAAGGAACCTCCTCCTAAAAAGACGAAGAAAAATAATAGCAGCAACAGCAATGTGAGCAAGAAGGAGCC
AGCGCCCATGAAGAGCAAGCCCCCTCCCACGTATGAG
[74 nt withheld, positions 668-741]
