>Addgene plasmid #90006 | pcDNA5-Flag-BRD4-7A | addgene partial sequence | sequence record 182435 | Brd4-Reverse 5'-GGTCAGGCTCTGGAACTG-3'
TAAGCGGGGAGGGGGCTTCGCGGAGGTGACCGGTTGAGTAGGGGTCCGACTTGTGGTGCCGGGGTGAATG
GTGGTGCTGGATGACTTGCTGAGGCTTGGCAGGCTGCGGCGGGGGTGGCTGCTGGCCTGGGGGCGGATGG
GGGGGCTGCTGGCCCTGGGGTGGCGGGGGCTGTTGGATGTGGGTGGAAAACTGCATGGGCTGCAAGTGCA
CGGGCCGTGGAGGGGGCTGATGCTGCTGCTGGGGTGGAGGCTGGGGCTGGGGTGGTGGGGGTGGTGGCGG
CTGCTGCTGCAGCTGCTGCTGCACAGAGGGGTGGGGTGGGGGCGGCAGGGGGGGTGGGGGCTGGGACTGC
ACCTTCACGGAAGGGAGTAGCGGCGTAGGGGGCTGCACCTTCTGCAGCTGCTGCAGGTACAGCTGCATCT
GCATGGAGGTGAGGGGTGGGGCAGGTGGCTCTTCATCCTCCAGCAGCACTTGGGGGGGTTGGGCCATGGG
GGGCTGTGGGAGCAGGGGTGTTTGGGTCAAGGCTGGTGACACGGCTGGGGGCCGGGCGGGCTTGGGAGGC
AGGGCAGCGGCTCGGTTGCTGGGCCGTGATGGCTGCTGGGGTAGTGCGTTGTGCAAAGCTGGAGGAGAGA
CCACTGCGTGCTGGTTGAGATGGGGTGGAGTGCTGTGCTCAGGCGGCTGGGGCAG
